Addgene plasmid #187566: pEPCTΩSP0018
Purpose: Module for constitutive expression of nanoluc luciferase and firefly luciferase driven by 35s promoters
Depositing lab: Nicola Patron. Depositing organization: Earlham Institute. Publication: Tunable control of insect pheromone biosynthesis in Nicotiana benthamiana. Kallam K, Moreno-Gimenez E, Mateos-Fernandez R, Tansley C, Gianoglio S, Orzaez D, Patron N. Plant Biotechnol J. 2023 Apr 9. doi: 10.1111/pbi.14048. PubMed 37032497.
Backbone
  Vector backbone: pDGB3_omega1
  Vector type: Plant Expression
Growth in bacteria
  Bacterial resistance: Spectinomycin, 50 μg/mL
  Growth temperature: 37°C
  Growth strain: DH5alpha
  Copy number: High Copy
Gene/Insert
  Gene/Insert name: Firefly Luciferase and NanoLuciferase
  Species: Synthetic
  Cloning method: Restriction Enzyme; 5′ cloning site BsmBI (destroyed during cloning); 3′ cloning site BsmBI (destroyed during cloning)
  Sequencing primers: 5′ Unknown
Terms and licenses: Academic/Nonprofit Terms; Industry Terms: Not Available to Industry
Depositor comments: Please visit https://www.biorxiv.org/content/10.1101/2022.06.15.496242 for bioRxiv preprint.
How to cite: pEPCTΩSP0018 was a gift from Nicola Patron (Addgene plasmid # 187566 ; http://n2t.net/addgene:187566 ; RRID:Addgene_187566)
