[The description below was written by a language model from this plasmid's Addgene catalogue record and pLannotate feature annotations shown in this document.]
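Description:
pEPCTΩSP0018 is a plant expression plasmid built on the pDGB3_omega1 backbone, a binary T-DNA vector, and assembled by Type IIS cloning with BsmBI sites that were destroyed in the process. The backbone carries two replication systems. A high-copy ColE1/pUC-type origin with a pBR322 bom region supports propagation in E. coli. The pVS1 oriV with its RepA replication and StaA stability proteins allows maintenance in Agrobacterium-type hosts. Selection in bacteria is by spectinomycin, conferred by the aadA gene. Short gentamicin-resistance and class 1 integron promoter fragments annotated next to aadA appear to be remnants of the marker's origin, not functional parts.

Between the nopaline-type left and right T-DNA border repeats lie two tandem transcription units in the same orientation. Each consists of a CaMV 35S promoter followed by the TMV Ω 5' leader, which acts as a translational enhancer, then a luciferase coding sequence and a CaMV polyadenylation signal. The first unit encodes NanoLuc luciferase (annotated as a human codon-optimised fragment) and the second encodes the luc+ version of firefly luciferase. The firefly reading frame runs to the end of the linearised sequence record, so its terminator is the poly(A) signal annotated at the start of the circular map, just before the right border.

No plant selectable marker is annotated within the T-DNA. The record describes the plasmid as a module for constitutive expression of both luciferases. The two enzymes use different substrates, so a construct like this could plausibly serve as a dual-reporter reference in ratiometric assays. The associated publication concerns tunable pathway control in Nicotiana benthamiana, but the record does not spell out this plasmid's specific experimental role.
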