Features (pLannotate 1.2.2; 22 found; start..end, strand, type, name):
    125..299     +  polyA_signal   CaMV poly(A) signal: cauliflower mosaic virus polyadenylation signal
    320..344     +  misc_feature   RB T-DNA repeat: right border repeat from nopaline C58 T-DNA
    684..1085    +  CDS            Y4CG_SINFN (fragment): Protein inferred from homology: Swiss-Prot protein existence level 3. From Sinorhizobium fredii (strain NBRC 101917 / NGR234).
   1645..2274    +  CDS            pVS1 StaA: stability protein from the Pseudomonas plasmid pVS1 (Heeb et al., 2000)
   2703..3776    +  CDS            pVS1 RepA: replication protein from the Pseudomonas plasmid pVS1 (Heeb et al., 2000)
   3842..4036    +  rep_origin     pVS1 oriV: origin of replication for the Pseudomonas plasmid pVS1 (Heeb et al., 2000)
   4239..4278    +  CDS            rop (fragment): Rop protein, which maintains plasmids at low copy number; rop
   4380..4520    +  misc_feature   bom: basis of mobility region from pBR322
   4706..5294    -  rep_origin     ori: high-copy-number ColE1/pMB1/pBR322/pUC origin of replication
   5385..6173    -  CDS            aadA: S3AD_ECOLX - Experimental evidence at protein level: Swiss-Prot protein existence level 1. Mediates bacterial resistance to the antibiotics streptomycin and spectinomycin. From Escherichia coli.
   6180..6236    -  CDS            GmR (fragment): gentamycin acetyltransferase; aacC1; confers resistance to gentamycin
   6412..6435    -  promoter       Pc promoter (fragment): intI1 (promoter lies within the coding sequence); class 1 integron promoter
   6959..6983    +  misc_feature   LB T-DNA repeat: left border repeat from nopaline C58 T-DNA
   7083..7428    +  promoter       CaMV 35S promoter: strong constitutive promoter from cauliflower mosaic virus
   7380..7426    +  promoter       minimal CaMV 35S promoter: minimal 35S promoter from cauliflower mosaic virus
   7457..7510    +  misc_feature   TMV Ω: translational enhancer from the tobacco mosaic virus 5'-leader sequence (Gallie et al., 1988)
   7519..8030    +  CDS            Nluc (fragment): NanoLuc® luciferase human codon-optimized
   8153..8327    +  polyA_signal   CaMV poly(A) signal: cauliflower mosaic virus polyadenylation signal
   8416..8761    +  promoter       CaMV 35S promoter: strong constitutive promoter from cauliflower mosaic virus
   8713..8759    +  promoter       minimal CaMV 35S promoter: minimal 35S promoter from cauliflower mosaic virus
   8790..8843    +  misc_feature   TMV Ω: translational enhancer from the tobacco mosaic virus 5'-leader sequence (Gallie et al., 1988)
   8852..10501   +  CDS            luciferase: firefly luciferase; luc+; enhanced luc+ version of the luciferase gene
>Addgene plasmid #187566 | pEPCTΩSP0018 | addgene full sequence | sequence record 368369 | Addgene NGS Result
GGTTCGGATTATAAGGACCATGACGGAGACTATAAGGACCATGACCTCGACGCTGCAGCAGCGGATTATA
AGGACGATGACGATAAGTGAGCTTCTCTAGCTAGAGTCGATCGACAAGCTCGAGTTTCTCCATAATAATG
TGTGAGTAGTTCCCAGATAAGGGAATTAGGGTTCCTATAGGGTTTCGCTCATGTGTTGAGCATATAAGAA
ACCCTTAGTATGTATTTGTATTTGTAAAATACTTCTATCAATAAAATTTCTAATTCCTAAAACCAAAATC
CAGTACTAAAATCCAGATCGCTGTCATGAGACCGGATCCTGACAGGATATATTGGCGGGTAAACCTAAGA
GAAAAGAGCGTTTATTAGAATAATCGGATATTTAAAAGGGCGTGAAAAGGTTTATCCGTTCGTCCATTTG
TATGTGCATGCCAACCACAGGGTTCCCCTCGGGATCAAAGTACTTTGATCCAACCCCTCCGCTGCTATAG
TGCAGTCGGCTTCTGACGTTCAGTGCAGCCGTCATCTGAAAACGACATGTCGCACAAGTCCTAAGTTACG
CGACAGGCTGCCGCCCTGCCCTTTTCCTGGCGTTTTCTTGTCGCGTGTTTTAGTCGCATAAAGTAGAATA
CTTGCGACTAGAACCGGAGACATTACGCCATGAACAAGAGCGCCGCCGCTGGCCTGCTGGGCTATGCCCG
CGTCAGCACCGACGACCAGGACTTGACCAACCAACGGGCCGAACTGCACGCGGCCGGCTGCACCAAGCTG
TTTTCCGAGAAGATCACCGGCACCAGGCGCGACCGCCCGGAGCTGGCCAGGATGCTTGACCACCTACGCC
CTGGCGACGTTGTGACAGTGACCAGGCTAGACCGCCTGGCCCGCAGCACCCGCGACCTACTGGACATTGC
CGAGCGCATCCAGGAGGCCGGCGCGGGCCTGCGTAGCCTGGCAGAGCCGTGGGCCGACACCACCACGCCG
GCCGGCCGCATGGTGTTGACCGTGTTCGCCGGCATTGCCGAGTTCGAGCGTTCCCTAATCATCGACCGCA
CCCGGAGCGGGCGCGAGGCCGCCAAGGCCCGAGGCGTGAAGTTTGGCCCCCGCCCTACCCTCACCCCGGC
ACAGATCGCGCACGCCCGCGAGCTGATCGACCAGGAAGGCCGCACCGTGAAAGAGGCGGCTGCACTGCTT
GGCGTGCATCGCTCGACCCTGTACCGCGCACTTGAGCGCAGCGAGGAAGTGACGCCCACCGAGGCCAGGC
GGCGCGGTGCCTTCCGTGAGGACGCATTGACCGAGGCCGACGCCCTGGCGGCCGCCGAGAATGAACGCCA
AGAGGAACAAGCATGAAACCGCACCAGGACGGCCAGGACGAACCGTTTTTCATTACCGAAGAGATCGAGG
CGGAGATGATCGCGGCCGGGTACGTGTTCGAGCCGCCCGCGCACCTCTCAACCGTGCGGCTGCATGAAAT
CCTGGCCGGTTTGTCTGATGCCAAGCTGGCGGCCTGGCCGGCCAGCTTGGCCGCTGAAGAAACCGAGCGC
CGCCGTCTAAAAAGGTGATGTGTATTTGAGTAAAACAGCTTGCGTCATGCGGTCGCTGCGTATATGATGC
GATGAGTAAATAAACAAATACGCAAGGGGAACGCATGAAGGTTATCGCTGTACTTAACCAGAAAGGCGGG
TCAGGCAAGACGACCATCGCAACCCATCTAGCCCGCGCCCTGCAACTCGCCGGGGCCGATGTTCTGTTAG
TCGATTCCGATCCCCAGGGCAGTGCCCGCGATTGGGCGGCCGTGCGGGAAGATCAACCGCTAACCGTTGT
CGGCATCGACCGCCCGACGATTGACCGCGACGTGAAGGCCATCGGCCGGCGCGACTTCGTAGTGATCGAC
GGAGCGCCCCAGGCGGCGGACTTGGCTGTGTCCGCGATCAAGGCAGCCGACTTCGTGCTGATTCCGGTGC
AGCCAAGCCCTTACGACATATGGGCCACCGCCGACCTGGTGGAGCTGGTTAAGCAGCGCATTGAGGTCAC
GGATGGAAGGCTACAAGCGGCCTTTGTCGTGTCGCGGGCGATCAAAGGCACGCGCATCGGCGGTGAGGTT
GCCGAGGCGCTGGCCGGGTACGAGCTGCCCATTCTTGAGTCCCGTATCACGCAGCGCGTGAGCTACCCAG
GCACTGCCGCCGCCGGCACAACCGTTCTTGAATCAGAACCCGAGGGCGACGCTGCCCGCGAGGTCCAGGC
GCTGGCCGCTGAAATTAAATCAAAACTCATTTGAGTTAATGAGGTAAAGAGAAAATGAGCAAAAGCACAA
ACACGCTAAGTGCCGGCCGTCCGAGCGCACGCAGCAGCAAGGCTGCAACGTTGGCCAGCCTGGCAGACAC
GCCAGCCATGAAGCGGGTCAACTTTCAGTTGCCGGCGGAGGATCACACCAAGCTGAAGATGTACGCGGTA
CGCCAAGGCAAGACCATTACCGAGCTGCTATCTGAATACATCGCGCAGCTACCAGAGTAAATGAGCAAAT
GAATAAATGAGTAGATGAATTTTAGCGGCTAAAGGAGGCGGCATGGAAAATCAAGAACAACCAGGCACCG
ACGCCGTGGAATGCCCCATGTGTGGAGGAACGGGCGGTTGGCCAGGCGTAAGCGGCTGGGTTGCCTGCCG
GCCCTGCAATGGCACTGGAACCCCCAAGCCCGAGGAATCGGCGTGAGCGGTCGCAAACCATCCGGCCCGG
TACAAATCGGCGCGGCGCTGGGTGATGACCTGGTGGAGAAGTTGAAGGCCGCGCAGGCCGCCCAGCGGCA
ACGCATCGAGGCAGAAGCACGCCCCGGTGAATCGTGGCAAGCGGCCGCTGATCGAATCCGCAAAGAATCC
CGGCAACCGCCGGCAGCCGGTGCGCCGTCGATTAGGAAGCCGCCCAAGGGCGACGAGCAACCAGATTTTT
TCGTTCCGATGCTCTATGACGTGGGCACCCGCGATAGTCGCAGCATCATGGACGTGGCCGTTTTCCGTCT
GTCGAAGCGTGACCGACGAGCTGGCGAGGTGATCCGCTACGAGCTTCCAGACGGGCACGTAGAGGTTTCC
GCAGGGCCGGCCGGCATGGCCAGTGTGTGGGATTACGACCTGGTACTGATGGCGGTTTCCCATCTAACCG
AATCCATGAACCGATACCGGGAAGGGAAGGGAGACAAGCCCGGCCGCGTGTTCCGTCCACACGTTGCGGA
CGTACTCAAGTTCTGCCGGCGAGCCGATGGCGGAAAGCAGAAAGACGACCTGGTAGAAACCTGCATTCGG
TTAAACACCACGCACGTTGCCATGCAGCGTACGAAGAAGGCCAAGAACGGCCGCCTGGTGACGGTATCCG
AGGGTGAAGCCTTGATTAGCCGCTACAAGATCGTAAAGAGCGAAACCGGGCGGCCGGAGTACATCGAGAT
CGAGCTAGCTGATTGGATGTACCGCGAGATCACAGAAGGCAAGAACCCGGACGTGCTGACGGTTCACCCC
GATTACTTTTTGATCGATCCCGGCATCGGCCGTTTTCTCTACCGCCTGGCACGCCGCGCCGCAGGCAAGG
CAGAAGCCAGATGGTTGTTCAAGACGATCTACGAACGCAGTGGCAGCGCCGGAGAGTTCAAGAAGTTCTG
TTTCACCGTGCGCAAGCTGATCGGGTCAAATGACCTGCCGGAGTACGATTTGAAGGAGGAGGCGGGGCAG
GCTGGCCCGATCCTAGTCATGCGCTACCGCAACCTGATCGAGGGCGAAGCATCCGCCGGTTCCTAATGTA
CGGAGCAGATGCTAGGGCAAATTGCCCTAGCAGGGGAAAAAGGTCGAAAAGGACTCTTTCCTGTGGATAG
CACGTACATTGGGAACCCAAAGCCGTACATTGGGAACCGGAACCCGTACATTGGGAACCCAAAGCCGTAC
ATTGGGAACCGGTCACACATGTAAGTGACTGATATAAAAGAGAAAAAAGGCGATTTTTCCGCCTAAAACT
CTTTAAAACTTATTAAAACTCTTAAAACCCGCCTGGCCTGTGCATAACTGTCTGGCCAGCGCACAGCCGA
AGAGCTGCAAAAAGCGCCTACCCTTCGGTCGCTGCGCTCCCTACGCCCCGCCGCTTCGCGTCGGCCTATC
GCGGCCGCTGGCCGCTCAAAAATGGCTGGCCTACGGCCAGGCAATCTACCAGGGCGCGGACAAGCCGCGC
CGTCGCCACTCGACCGCCGGCGCCCACATCAAGGCACCCTGCCTCGCGCGTTTCGGTGATGACGGTGAAA
ACCTCTGACACATGCAGCTCCCGGTGACGGTCACAGCTTGTCTGTAAGCGGATGCCGGGAGCAGACAAGC
CCGTCAGGGCGCGTCAGCGGGTGTTGGCGGGTGTCGGGGCGCAGCCATGACCCAGTCACGTAGCGATAGC
GGAGTGTATACTGGCTTAACTATGCGGCATCAGAGCAGATTGTACTGAGAGTGCACCATATGCGGTGTGA
AATACCGCACAGATGCGTAAGGAGAAAATACCGCATCAGGCGCTCTTCCGCTTCCTCGCTCACTGACTCG
CTGCGCTCGGTCGTTCGGCTGCGGCGAGCGGTATCAGCTCACTCAAAGGCGGTAATACGGTTATCCACAG
AATCAGGGGATAACGCAGGAAAGAACATGTGAGCAAAAGGCCAGCAAAAGGCCAGGAACCGTAAAAAGGC
CGCGTTGCTGGCGTTTTTCCATAGGCTCCGCCCCCCTGACGAGCATCACAAAAATCGACGCTCAAGTCAG
AGGTGGCGAAACCCGACAGGACTATAAAGATACCAGGCGTTTCCCCCTGGAAGCTCCCTCGTGCGCTCTC
CTGTTCCGACCCTGCCGCTTACCGGATACCTGTCCGCCTTTCTCCCTTCGGGAAGCGTGGCGCTTTCTCA
TAGCTCACGCTGTAGGTATCTCAGTTCGGTGTAGGTCGTTCGCTCCAAGCTGGGCTGTGTGCACGAACCC
CCCGTTCAGCCCGACCGCTGCGCCTTATCCGGTAACTATCGTCTTGAGTCCAACCCGGTAAGACACGACT
TATCGCCACTGGCAGCAGCCACTGGTAACAGGATTAGCAGAGCGAGGTATGTAGGCGGTGCTACAGAGTT
CTTGAAGTGGTGGCCTAACTACGGCTACACTAGAAGGACAGTATTTGGTATCTGCGCTCTGCTGAAGCCA
GTTACCTTCGGAAAAAGAGTTGGTAGCTCTTGATCCGGCAAACAAACCACCGCTGGTAGCGGTGGTTTTT
TTGTTTGCAAGCAGCAGATTACGCGCAGAAAAAAAGGATCTCAAGAAGATCCTTTGATCTTTTCTACGGG
GTCTGACGCTCAGTGGAACGAAAACTCACGTTAAGGGATTTTGGTCATGCATTCTAGGTGATTATTTGCC
GACTACCTTGGTGATCTCGCCTTTCACGTAGTGGACAAATTCTTCCAACTGATCTGCGCGCGAGGCCAAG
CGATCTTCTTCTTGTCCAAGATAAGCCTGTCTAGCTTCAAGTATGACGGGCTGATACTGGGCCGGCAGGC
GCTCCATTGCCCAGTCGGCAGCGACATCCTTCGGCGCGATTTTGCCGGTTACTGCGCTGTACCAAATGCG
GGACAACGTAAGCACTACATTTCGCTCATCACCAGCCCAGTCGGGCGGCGAGTTCCATAGCGTTAAGGTT
TCATTTAGCGCCTCAAATAGATCCTGTTCAGGAACCGGATCAAAGAGTTCCTCCGCCGCTGGACCTACCA
AGGCAACGCTATGTTCTCTTGCTTTTGTCAGCAAGATAGCCAGATCAATGTCGATCGTGGCTGGCTCGAA
GATACCTGCAAGAATGTCATTGCGCTGCCATTCTCCAAATTGCAGTTCGCGCTTAGCTGGATAACGCCAC
GGAATGATGTCGTCGTGCACAACAATGGTGACTTCTACAGCGCGGAGAATCTCGCTCTCTCCAGGGGAAG
CCGAAGTTTCCAAAAGGTCGTTGATCAAAGCTCGCCGCGTTGTTTCATCAAGCCTTACGGTCACCGTAAC
CAGCAAATCAATATCACTGTGTGGCTTCAGGCCGCCATCCACTGCGGAGCCGTACAAATGTACGGCCAGC
AACGTCGGTTCGAGATGGCGCTCGATGACGCCAACTACCTCTGATAGTTGAGTCGATACTTCGGCGATCA
CCGCTTCCCTCATAATGTTTAACTTTGTTTTAGGGCGACTGCCCTGCTGCGTAACATCGTTGCTGCTCCA
TAACATCAAACATCGACCCACGGCGTAACGCGCTTGCTGCTTGGATGCCCGAGGCATAGACTGTACCCCA
AAAAAACAGTCATAACAAGCCATGAAAACCGCCACTGCGCCGTTACCACCGCTGCGTTCGGTCAAGGTTC
TGGACCAGTTGCGTGAGCGCATACGCTACTTGCATTACAGCTTACGAACCGAACAGGCTTATGTCCACTG
GGTTCGTGCCTTCATCCGTTTCCACGGTGTGCGTCACCCGGCAACCTTGGGTAGCAGCGAAGTCGAGGCA
TTTCTGTCCTGGCTGGAACAGAACTTATTATTTCCTTCCTCTTTTCTACAGTATTTAAAGATACCCCAAG
AAGCTAATTATAACAAGACGAACTCCAATTCACTGTTCCTTGCATTCTAAAACCTTAAATACCAGAAAAC
AGCTTTTTCAAAGTTGTTTTCAAAGTTGGCGTATAACATAGTATCGACGGAGCCGATTTTGAAACCGCGG
TGATCACAGGCAGCAACGCTCTGTCATCGTTACAATCAACATGCTACCCTCCGCGAGATCATCCGTGTTT
CAAACCCGGCAGCTTAGTTGCCGTTCTTCCGAATAGCATCGGTAACATGAGCAAAGTCTGCCGCCTTACA
ACGGCTCTCCCGCTGACGCCGTCCCGGACTGATGGGCTGCCTGTATCGAGTGGTGATTTTGTGCCGAGCT
GCCGGTCGGGGAGCTGTTGGCTGGCTGGTGGCAGGATATATTGTGGTGTAAACATAACGGATCCGGTCTC
AGGAGGTCAACATGGTGGAGCACGACACTCTGGTCTACTCCAAAAATGTCAAAGATACAGTCTCAGAAGA
TCAAAGGGCTATTGAGACTTTTCAACAAAGGATAATTTCGGGAAACCTCCTCGGATTCCATTGCCCAGCT
ATCTGTCACTTCATCGAAAGGACAGTAGAAAAGGAAGGTGGCTCCTACAAATGCCATCATTGCGATAAAG
GAAAGGCTATCATTCAAGATCTCTCTGCCGACAGTGGTCCCAAAGATGGACCCCCACCCACGAGGAGCAT
CGTGGAAAAAGAAGAGGTTCCAACCACGTCTACAAAGCAAGTGGATTGATGTGACATCTCCACTGACGTA
AGGGATGACGCACAATCCCACTATCCTTCGCAAGACCCTTCCTCTATATAAGGAAGTTCATTTCATTTGG
AGAGGACACGCTCGAGTATAAGAGCTCATTTTTACAACAATTACCAACAACAACAAACAACAAACAACAT
TACAATTACATTTACAATTATCGATACAATGGTATTCACACTCGAAGATTTCGTTGGGGACTGGCGACAG
ACAGCCGGCTACAACCTGGACCAAGTCCTTGAACAGGGAGGTGTGTCCAGTTTGTTTCAGAATCTCGGGG
TGTCCGTAACTCCGATCCAAAGGATTGTCCTGAGCGGTGAAAATGGGCTGAAGATCGACATCCATGTCAT
CATCCCGTATGAAGGTCTGAGCGGCGACCAAATGGGCCAGATCGAAAAAATTTTTAAGGTGGTGTACCCT
GTGGATGATCATCACTTTAAGGTGATCCTGCACTATGGCACACTGGTAATCGACGGGGTTACGCCGAACA
TGATCGACTATTTCGGACGGCCGTATGAAGGCATCGCCGTGTTCGACGGCAAAAAGATCACTGTAACAGG
GACCCTGTGGAACGGCAACAAAATTATCGACGAGCGCCTGATCAACCCCGACGGCTCCCTGCTGTTCCGA
GTAACCATCAACGGAGTGACCGGCTGGCGGCTGTGCGAACGCATTCTGGCTTCGGATTATAAGGACCATG
ACGGAGACTATAAGGACCATGACCTCGACGCTGCAGCAGCGGATTATAAGGACGATGACGATAAGTGAGC
TTCTCTAGCTAGAGTCGATCGACAAGCTCGAGTTTCTCCATAATAATGTGTGAGTAGTTCCCAGATAAGG
GAATTAGGGTTCCTATAGGGTTTCGCTCATGTGTTGAGCATATAAGAAACCCTTAGTATGTATTTGTATT
TGTAAAATACTTCTATCAATAAAATTTCTAATTCCTAAAACCAAAATCCAGTACTAAAATCCAGATCGCT
GTCAGGAGGTCAACATGGTGGAGCACGACACTCTGGTCTACTCCAAAAATGTCAAAGATACAGTCTCAGA
AGATCAAAGGGCTATTGAGACTTTTCAACAAAGGATAATTTCGGGAAACCTCCTCGGATTCCATTGCCCA
GCTATCTGTCACTTCATCGAAAGGACAGTAGAAAAGGAAGGTGGCTCCTACAAATGCCATCATTGCGATA
AAGGAAAGGCTATCATTCAAGATCTCTCTGCCGACAGTGGTCCCAAAGATGGACCCCCACCCACGAGGAG
CATCGTGGAAAAAGAAGAGGTTCCAACCACGTCTACAAAGCAAGTGGATTGATGTGACATCTCCACTGAC
GTAAGGGATGACGCACAATCCCACTATCCTTCGCAAGACCCTTCCTCTATATAAGGAAGTTCATTTCATT
TGGAGAGGACACGCTCGAGTATAAGAGCTCATTTTTACAACAATTACCAACAACAACAAACAACAAACAA
CATTACAATTACATTTACAATTATCGATACAATGGAGGACGCCAAAAACATAAAGAAAGGCCCGGCGCCA
TTCTATCCGCTGGAAGATGGAACCGCTGGAGAGCAACTGCATAAGGCTATGAAGAGATACGCCCTGGTTC
CTGGAACAATTGCTTTTACAGATGCACATATCGAGGTGGACATCACTTACGCTGAGTACTTCGAAATGTC
CGTTCGGTTGGCAGAAGCTATGAAACGATATGGGCTGAATACAAATCACAGAATCGTCGTATGCAGTGAA
AACTCTCTTCAATTCTTTATGCCGGTGTTGGGCGCGTTATTTATCGGAGTTGCAGTTGCGCCCGCGAACG
ACATTTATAATGAACGTGAATTGCTCAACAGTATGGGCATTTCGCAGCCTACCGTGGTGTTCGTTTCCAA
AAAGGGGTTGCAAAAAATTTTGAACGTGCAAAAAAAGCTCCCAATCATCCAAAAAATTATTATCATGGAT
TCTAAAACGGATTACCAGGGATTTCAGTCGATGTACACGTTCGTCACATCTCATCTACCTCCCGGTTTTA
ATGAATACGATTTTGTGCCAGAGTCCTTCGATAGGGACAAGACAATTGCACTGATCATGAACTCCTCTGG
ATCTACTGGTCTGCCTAAAGGTGTCGCTCTGCCTCATAGAACTGCCTGCGTGAGATTCTCGCATGCCAGA
GATCCTATTTTTGGCAATCAAATCATTCCGGATACTGCGATTTTAAGTGTTGTTCCATTCCATCACGGTT
TTGGAATGTTTACTACACTCGGATATTTGATATGTGGATTTCGAGTCGTCTTAATGTATAGATTTGAAGA
AGAACTGTTTCTGAGGAGCCTTCAGGATTACAAGATTCAAAGTGCGCTGCTGGTGCCAACCCTATTCTCC
TTCTTCGCCAAAAGCACTCTGATTGACAAATACGATTTATCTAATTTACACGAAATTGCTTCTGGTGGCG
CTCCCCTCTCTAAGGAAGTCGGGGAAGCGGTTGCCAAGAGGTTCCATCTGCCAGGTATCAGGCAAGGATA
TGGGCTCACTGAGACTACATCAGCTATTCTGATTACACCCGAGGGGGATGATAAACCGGGCGCGGTCGGT
AAAGTTGTTCCATTTTTTGAAGCGAAGGTTGTGGATCTGGATACCGGGAAAACGCTGGGCGTTAATCAAA
GAGGCGAACTGTGTGTGAGAGGTCCTATGATTATGTCCGGTTATGTAAACAATCCGGAAGCGACCAACGC
CTTGATTGACAAGGATGGATGGCTACATTCTGGAGACATAGCTTACTGGGACGAGGACGAACACTTCTTC
ATCGTTGACCGCCTGAAGTCTCTGATTAAGTACAAAGGCTATCAGGTGGCTCCCGCTGAATTGGAATCCA
TCTTGCTCCAACACCCCAACATCTTCGACGCAGGTGTCGCAGGTCTGCCCGACGATGACGCCGGTGAACT
TCCCGCCGCCGTTGTTGTTTTGGAGCACGGAAAGACGATGACGGAAAAAGAGATCGTGGATTACGTCGCC
AGTCAAGTAACAACCGCGAAAAAGTTGCGCGGAGGAGTTGTGTTTGTGGACGAAGTACCGAAAGGTCTTA
CCGGAAAACTCGACGCAAGAAAAATCAGAGAGATCCTCATAAAGGCCAAGAAGGGCGGAAAGATCGCCGT
G
